>Addgene plasmid #212475 | pTwist-SARS-CoV-2 Spike-deltaC18 Q498R (CGA) | addgene full sequence | sequence record 447111 | Addgene NGS Result
CCTGGTACATTTGGTTGGGCTTTATCGCCGGACTTATAGCTATCGTTATGGTCACAATTATGTTGTGCTG
TATGACTAGCTGTTGTTCCTGCTTGAAAGGATGTTGCAGTTGCGGATCTTGTTGTAAATAAAGGATCCTC
TAGAAGTTGTCTCCTCCTGCACTGACTGACTGATACAATCGATTTCTGGATCCGCAGGCCTAATCAACCT
CTGGATTACAAAATTTGTGAAAGATTGACTGGTATTCTTAACTATGTTGCTCCTTTTACGCTATGTGGAT
ACGCTGCTTTAATGCCTTTGTATCATGCTATTGCTTCCCGTATGGCTTTCATTTTCTCCTCCTTGTATAA
ATCCTGGTTGCTGTCTCTTTATGAGGAGTTGTGGCCCGTTGTCAGGCAACGTGGCGTGGTGTGCACTGTG
TTTGCTGACGCAACCCCCACTGGTTGGGGCATTGCCACCACCTGTCAGCTCCTTTCCGGGACTTTCGCTT
TCCCCCTCCCTATTGCCACGGCGGAACTCATCGCCGCCTGCCTTGCCCGCTGCTGGACAGGGGCTCGGCT
GTTGGGCACTGACAATTCCGTGGTGTTGTCGGGGAAGCTGACGTCCTTTCCATGGCTGCTCGCCTGTGTT
GCCACCTGGATTCTGCGCGGGACGTCCTTCTGCTACGTCCCTTCGGCCCTCAATCCAGCGGACCTTCCTT
CCCGCGGCCTGCTGCCGGCTCTGCGGCCTCTTCCGCGTCTTCGCCTTCGCCCTCAGACGAGTCGGATCTC
CCTTTGGGCCGCCTCCCCGCCTGTCTAGCTTGACTGACTGAGATACAGCGTACCTTCAGCTCACAGACAT
GATAAGATACATTGATGAGTTTGGACAAACCACAACTAGAATGCAGTGAAAAAAATGCTTTATTTGTGAA
ATTTGTGATGCTATTGCTTTATTTGTAACCATTATAAGCTGCAATAAACAAGTTAACAACAACAATTGCA
TTCATTTTATGTTTCAGGTTCAGGGGGAGGTGTGGGAGGTTTTTTAAAGCAAGTAAAACCTCTACAAATG
TGGTATTGGCCCATCTCTATCGGTATCGTAGCATAACCCCTTGGGGCCTCTAAACGGGTCTTGAGGGGTT
TTTTGTGCCCCTCGGGCCGGATTGCTATCTACCGGCATTGGCGCAGAAAAAAATGCCTGATGCGACGCTG
CGCGTCTTATACTCCCACATATGCCAGATTCAGCAACGGATACGGCTTCCCCAACTTGCCCACTTCCATA
CGTGTCCTCCTTACCAGAAATTTATCCTTAAGGTCGTCAGCTATCCTGCAGGCGATCTCTCGATTTCGAT
CAAGACATTCCTTTAATGGTCTTTTCTGGACACCACTAGGGGTCAGAAGTAGTTCATCAAACTTTCTTCC
CTCCCTAATCTCATTGGTTACCTTGGGCTATCGAAACTTAATTAAGCGATCTGCATCTCAATTAGTCAGC
AACCATAGTCCCGCCCCTAACTCCGCCCATCCCGCCCCTAACTCCGCCCAGTTCCGCCCATTCTCCGCCC
CATCGCTGACTAATTTTTTTTATTTATGCAGAGGCCGAGGCCGCCTCGGCCTCTGAGCTATTCCAGAAGT
AGTGAGGAGGCTTTTTTGGAGGCCTAGGCTTTTGCAAAGGAGGTAGCCAACATGATTGAACAAGATGGAT
TGCACGCAGGTTCTCCCGCCGCTTGGGTGGAGAGGCTATTCGGCTATGACTGGGCACAACAGACAATCGG
CTGCTCTGATGCCGCCGTGTTCCGGCTGTCAGCGCAGGGGCGCCCGGTTCTTTTTGTCAAGACCGACCTG
TCCGGTGCCCTGAATGAACTCCAGGACGAGGCAGCGCGGCTATCGTGGCTGGCCACGACGGGCGTTCCTT
GCGCAGCTGTGCTCGACGTTGTCACTGAAGCGGGAAGGGACTGGCTGCTATTGGGCGAAGTGCCGGGGCA
GGATCTCCTGTCATCTCACCTTGCTCCTGCCGAGAAAGTATCCATCATGGCTGATGCAATGCGGCGGCTG
CATACGCTTGATCCGGCTACCTGCCCATTCGACCACCAAGCGAAACATCGCATCGAGCGAGCACGTACTC
GGATGGAAGCCGGTCTTGTCGATCAGGATGATCTGGACGAAGAGCATCAGGGGCTCGCGCCAGCCGAACT
GTTCGCCAGGCTCAAGGCGCGGATGCCCGACGGCGAGGATCTCGTCGTGACCCACGGCGATGCCTGCTTG
CCGAATATCATGGTGGAAAATGGCCGCTTTTCTGGATTCATCGACTGTGGCCGGCTGGGTGTGGCGGACC
GCTATCAGGACATAGCGTTGGCTACCCGTGATATTGCTGAAGAGCTTGGCGGCGAATGGGCTGACCGCTT
CCTCGTGCTTTACGGTATCGCCGCTCCCGATTCGCAGCGCATCGCCTTCTATCGCCTTCTTGACGAGTTC
TTCTAGTATGTAAGCCCTGTGCCTTCTAGTTGCCAGCCATCTGTTGTTTGCCCCTCCCCCGTGCCTTCCT
TGACCCTGGAAGGTGCCACTCCCACTGTCCTTTCCTAATAAAATGAGGAAATTGCATCGCATTGTCTGAG
TAGGTGTCATTCTATTCTGGGGGGTGGGGTGGGGCAGGACAGCAAGGGGGAGGATTGGGAAGACAATAGC
AGGCATGCTGGGGATGCGGTGGGCTCTATGGTTAATTAACCAGTCAAGTCAGCTACTTGGCGAGATCGAC
TTGTCTGGGTTTCGACTACGCTCAGAATTGCGTCAGTCAAGTTCGATCTGGTCCTTGCTATTGCACCCGT
TCTCCGATTACGAGTTTCATTTAAATCATGTGAGCAAAAGGCCAGCAAAAGGCCAGGAACCGTAAAAAGG
CCGCGTTGCTGGCGTTTTTCCATAGGCTCCGCCCCCCTGACGAGCATCACAAAAATCGACGCTCAAGTCA
GAGGTGGCGAAACCCGACAGGACTATAAAGATACCAGGCGTTTCCCCCTGGAAGCTCCCTCGTGCGCTCT
CCTGTTCCGACCCTGCCGCTTACCGGATACCTGTCCGCCTTTCTCCCTTCGGGAAGCGTGGCGCTTTCTC
ATAGCTCACGCTGTAGGTATCTCAGTTCGGTGTAGGTCGTTCGCTCCAAGCTGGGCTGTGTGCACGAACC
CCCCGTTCAGCCCGACCGCTGCGCCTTATCCGGTAACTATCGTCTTGAGTCCAACCCGGTAAGACACGAC
TTATCGCCACTGGCAGCAGCCACTGGTAACAGGATTAGCAGAGCGAGGTATGTAGGCGGTGCTACAGAGT
TCTTGAAGTGGTGGCCTAACTACGGCTACACTAGAAGAACAGTATTTGGTATCTGCGCTCTGCTGAAGCC
AGTTACCTTCGGAAAAAGAGTTGGTAGCTCTTGATCCGGCAAACAAACCACCGCTGGTAGCGGTGGTTTT
TTTGTTTGCAAGCAGCAGATTACGCGCAGAAAAAAAGGATCTCAAGAAGATCCTTTGATCTTTTCTACGG
GGTCTGACGCTCAGTGGAACGAAAACTCACGTTAAGGGATTTTGGTCATGAGATTATCAAAAAGGATCTT
CACCTAGATCCTTTTAAATTAAAAATGAAGTTTTAAATCAATCTAAAGTATATATGAGTAAACTTGGTCT
GACAGTTACCAATGCTTAATCAGTGAGGCACCTATCTCAGCGATCTGTCTATTTCGTTCATCCATAGTTG
CATTTAAATTTCCGAACTCTCCAAGGCCCTCGTCGGAAAATCTTCAAACCTTTCGTCCGATCCATCTTGC
AGGCTACCTCTCGAACGAACTATCGCAAGTCTCTTGGCCGGCCTTGCGCCTTGGCTATTGCTTGGCAGCG
CCTATCGCCAGGTATTACTCCAATCCCGAATATCCGAGATCGGGATCACCCGAGAGAAGTTCAACCTACA
TCCTCAATCCCGATCTATCCGAGATCCGAGGAATATCGAAATCGGGGCGCGCCTGGTGTACCGAGAACGA
TCCTCTCAGTGCGAGTCTCGACGATCCATATCGTTGCTTGGCAGTCAGCCAGTCGGAATCCAGCTTGGGA
CCCAGGAAGTCCAATCGTCAGATATTGTACTCAAGCCTGGTCACGGCAGCGTACCGATCTGTTTAAACCT
AGATATTGATAGTCTGATCGGTCAACGTATAATCGAGTCCTAGCTTTTGCAAACATCTATCAAGAGACAG
GATCAGCAGGAGGCTTTCGCATGAGTATTCAACATTTCCGTGTCGCCCTTATTCCCTTTTTTGCGGCATT
TTGCCTTCCTGTTTTTGCTCACCCAGAAACGCTGGTGAAAGTAAAAGATGCTGAAGATCAGTTGGGTGCG
CGAGTGGGTTACATCGAACTGGATCTCAACAGCGGTAAGATCCTTGAGAGTTTTCGCCCCGAAGAACGCT
TTCCAATGATGAGCACTTTTAAAGTTCTGCTATGTGGCGCGGTATTATCCCGTATTGACGCCGGGCAAGA
GCAACTCGGTCGCCGCATACACTATTCTCAGAATGACTTGGTTGAGTATTCACCAGTCACAGAAAAGCAT
CTTACGGATGGCATGACAGTAAGAGAATTATGCAGTGCTGCCATAACCATGAGTGATAACACTGCGGCCA
ACTTACTTCTGACAACGATTGGAGGACCGAAGGAGCTAACCGCTTTTTTGCACAACATGGGGGATCATGT
AACTCGCCTTGATCGTTGGGAACCGGAGCTGAATGAAGCCATACCAAACGACGAGCGTGACACCACGATG
CCTGTAGCAATGGCAACAACCTTGCGTAAACTATTAACTGGCGAACTACTTACTCTAGCTTCCCGGCAAC
AGTTGATAGACTGGATGGAGGCGGATAAAGTTGCAGGACCACTTCTGCGCTCGGCCCTTCCGGCTGGCTG
GTTTATTGCTGATAAATCTGGAGCCGGTGAGCGTGGGTCTCGCGGTATCATTGCAGCACTGGGGCCAGAT
GGTAAGCCCTCCCGTATCGTAGTTATCTACACGACGGGGAGTCAGGCAACTATGGATGAACGAAATAGAC
AGATCGCTGAGATAGGTGCCTCACTGATTAAGCATTGGTAACCGATTCTAGGTGCATTGGCGCAGAAAAA
AATGCCTGATGCGACGCTGCGCGTCTTATACTCCCACATATGCCAGATTCAGCAACGGATACGGCTTCCC
CAACTTGCCCACTTCCATACGTGTCCTCCTTACCAGAAATTTATCCTTAAGATCCCGAATCGTTTAAACT
CGACTCTGGCTCTATCGAATCTCCGTCGTTTCGAGCTTACGCGAACAGCCGTGGCGCTCATTTGCTCGTC
GGGCATCGAATCTCGTCAGCTATCGTCAGCTTACCTTTTTGGCAGCGATCGCGGCTCCCGACATCTTGGA
CCATTAGCTCCACAGGTATCTTCTTCCCTCTAGTGGTCATAACAGCAGCTTCAGCTACCTCTCAATTCAA
AAAACCCCTCAAGACCCGTTTAGAGGCCCCAAGGGGTTATGCTATCAATCGTTGCGTTACACACACAAAA
AACCAACACACATCCATCTTCGATGGATAGCGATTTTATTATCTAACTGCTGATCGAGTGTAGCCAGATC
TAGTAATCAATTACGGGGTCATTAGTTCATAGCCCATATATGGAGTTCCGCGTTACATAACTTACGGTAA
ATGGCCCGCCTGGCTGACCGCCCAACGACCCCCGCCCATTGACGTCAATAATGACGTATGTTCCCATAGT
AACGCCAATAGGGACTTTCCATTGACGTCAATGGGTGGAGTATTTACGGTAAACTGCCCACTTGGCAGTA
CATCAAGTGTATCATATGCCAAGTACGCCCCCTATTGACGTCAATGACGGTAAATGGCCCGCCTGGCATT
ATGCCCAGTACATGACCTTATGGGACTTTCCTACTTGGCAGTACATCTACGTATTAGTCATCGCTATTAC
CATGCTGATGCGGTTTTGGCAGTACATCAATGGGCGTGGATAGCGGTTTGACTCACGGGGATTTCCAAGT
CTCCACCCCATTGACGTCAATGGGAGTTTGTTTTGGCACCAAAATCAACGGGACTTTCCAAAATGTCGTA
ACAACTCCGCCCCATTGACGCAAATGGGCGGTAGGCGTGTACGGTGGGAGGTCTATATAAGCAGAGCTGG
TTTAGTGAACCGTCAGATCGCCTGGAGACGCCATCCACGCTGTTTTGACCTCCATAGAAGACACCGGGAC
CGATCCAGCCTCCCCTCGAAGCTTACATGTGGTACCGAGCTCGGATCCTGAGAACTTCAGGGTGAGTCTA
TGGGACCCTTGATGTTTTCTTTCCCCTTCTTTTCTATGGTTAAGTTCATGTCATAGGAAGGGGAGAAGTA
ACAGGGTACACATATTGACCAAATCAGGGTAATTTTGCATTTGTAATTTTAAAAAATGCTTTCTTCTTTT
AATATACTTTTTTGTTTATCTTATTTCTAATACTTTCCCTAATCTCTTTCTTTCAGGGCAATAATGATAC
AATGTATCATGCCTCTTTGCACCATTCTAAAGAATAACAGTGATAATTTCTGGGTTAAGGCAATAGCAAT
ATTTCTGCATATAAATATTTCTGCATATAAATTGTAACTGATGTAAGAGGTTTCATATTGCTAATAGCAG
CTACAATCCAGCTACCATTCTGCTTTTATTTTATGGTTGGGATAAGGCTGGATTATTCTGAGTCCAAGCT
AGGCCCTTTTGCTAATCATGTTCATACCTCTTATCTTCCTCCCACAGCTCCTGGGCAACGTGCTGGTCTG
TGTGCTGGCCCATCACTTTGGCAAAGGCGGCCGCCATGTTTGTGTTCCTCGTTCTCCTGCCCCTCGTTTC
TTCCCAATGCGTGAACCTCACAACTAGAACGCAGCTCCCACCCGCTTACACGAACTCTTTTACTCGTGGA
GTATACTATCCCGATAAAGTCTTTAGGTCCAGTGTCCTTCATTCTACTCAAGACCTTTTCCTGCCATTCT
TCTCAAATGTCACCTGGTTCCATGCTATCCACGTTTCTGGCACCAACGGAACTAAACGATTTGATAATCC
CGTCTTGCCATTTAACGATGGCGTATACTTTGCCTCAACGGAGAAGTCCAACATTATCCGGGGATGGATA
TTTGGCACCACCCTGGACTCCAAGACACAGTCTCTCCTCATTGTGAACAACGCCACCAATGTCGTCATCA
AAGTCTGTGAATTTCAATTTTGTAACGATCCCTTTCTCGGGGTTTATTATCATAAGAATAACAAGTCTTG
GATGGAGTCAGAGTTCCGCGTTTACAGTTCCGCTAACAACTGTACTTTTGAGTACGTTTCCCAACCATTT
CTCATGGATCTTGAAGGGAAGCAAGGCAACTTCAAGAATCTCCGCGAATTTGTGTTTAAGAATATAGACG
GCTACTTCAAAATTTATAGCAAGCATACCCCGATAAATCTGGTTCGGGATCTCCCTCAAGGCTTCTCCGC
GTTGGAACCCCTCGTGGACTTGCCGATTGGCATCAACATCACCCGGTTCCAAACCCTTCTTGCCCTTCAT
CGAAGCTACCTCACGCCTGGCGACAGTAGTAGTGGTTGGACAGCGGGCGCAGCAGCCTACTATGTGGGAT
ATTTGCAACCACGCACCTTTCTTCTCAAATATAACGAAAACGGAACAATTACCGATGCCGTAGACTGTGC
CCTCGATCCCCTGTCCGAAACTAAATGCACACTCAAGTCCTTCACAGTTGAGAAAGGCATATACCAAACC
AGTAACTTCCGCGTCCAACCCACCGAATCCATTGTTCGATTCCCTAACATCACCAATTTGTGTCCTTTCG
GTGAAGTATTTAATGCCACTCGATTTGCATCAGTTTATGCCTGGAATCGCAAGCGAATATCAAATTGTGT
TGCAGATTATAGTGTCCTGTATAATAGCGCATCATTCAGCACTTTTAAGTGTTATGGGGTCAGCCCTACG
AAATTGAATGACTTGTGTTTTACCAACGTTTACGCAGATTCTTTCGTCATACGCGGCGACGAAGTCCGAC
AGATTGCACCGGGGCAAACCGGAAAGATAGCAGACTATAATTATAAGTTGCCGGATGACTTCACCGGCTG
CGTTATAGCATGGAACTCCAATAATCTCGATTCAAAAGTCGGCGGCAACTATAATTATCTTTACCGCCTG
TTTCGCAAGTCAAATCTGAAGCCCTTTGAACGTGACATCTCCACCGAAATTTATCAAGCTGGCAGCACCC
CATGTAATGGAGTGGAAGGGTTTAACTGTTATTTTCCCCTTCAATCATACGGATTTCGACCAACAAATGG
GGTGGGCTATCAACCATATCGGGTGGTAGTCTTGAGCTTTGAGCTGCTCCACGCACCGGCTACAGTTTGC
GGACCGAAGAAAAGCACTAACCTGGTGAAGAATAAATGTGTGAACTTCAACTTTAATGGGCTCACCGGAA
CAGGGGTGCTGACAGAATCAAACAAGAAATTTCTCCCTTTTCAACAATTTGGTAGAGACATTGCCGATAC
CACAGATGCCGTCCGCGATCCGCAAACACTGGAAATCCTCGATATAACACCCTGTAGCTTCGGCGGGGTC
AGCGTGATAACTCCCGGAACGAACACATCCAACCAAGTGGCTGTCCTGTATCAAGATGTCAACTGTACCG
AAGTCCCTGTGGCGATACACGCCGACCAACTGACACCCACCTGGAGAGTCTACTCAACAGGTTCCAATGT
CTTTCAAACTAGAGCGGGTTGTCTCATTGGCGCTGAGCATGTCAATAATTCATACGAATGTGATATTCCT
ATTGGGGCAGGAATCTGTGCGTCTTATCAAACTCAAACGAACTCACCACGGCGCGCTCGCTCAGTAGCCA
GCCAGTCCATAATCGCCTATACCATGAGTCTCGGGGCTGAGAACTCCGTGGCTTATTCAAACAATTCCAT
CGCAATCCCAACTAACTTTACCATTAGCGTTACCACGGAAATCTTGCCCGTCAGCATGACTAAGACGAGC
GTAGACTGTACGATGTATATCTGTGGGGATTCCACCGAGTGTAGCAACCTCTTGCTTCAATACGGGTCTT
TCTGTACTCAACTCAACCGAGCATTGACCGGAATTGCGGTCGAACAAGACAAGAATACCCAAGAGGTGTT
CGCACAAGTAAAGCAAATATACAAAACGCCGCCAATCAAAGATTTTGGCGGGTTTAATTTTAGCCAAATA
CTGCCAGACCCATCTAAGCCTTCAAAACGCAGCTTTATCGAGGATCTGCTGTTCAACAAAGTTACGTTGG
CTGACGCGGGTTTCATTAAGCAGTATGGGGATTGTTTGGGAGACATTGCGGCCCGCGACCTTATCTGTGC
TCAAAAATTCAATGGGTTGACAGTTCTGCCCCCTCTGCTCACTGATGAGATGATTGCACAGTATACATCA
GCATTGTTGGCAGGAACCATTACATCCGGCTGGACTTTTGGCGCGGGTGCGGCCCTTCAAATACCTTTCG
CTATGCAAATGGCTTACAGATTCAATGGGATTGGTGTCACGCAAAATGTATTGTATGAAAATCAGAAGCT
GATCGCTAATCAATTTAACAGCGCGATTGGCAAGATCCAAGATTCACTGTCAAGCACAGCGTCCGCCCTC
GGCAAACTCCAAGATGTTGTGAATCAAAACGCCCAGGCCCTGAATACCCTCGTGAAGCAACTGAGTTCTA
ACTTCGGCGCAATCTCCAGCGTCCTCAACGACATATTGTCCAGACTTGATAAGGTGGAAGCCGAGGTGCA
AATTGATCGGCTCATCACAGGCAGGCTCCAGTCACTCCAAACTTATGTGACACAACAGTTGATCCGGGCT
GCTGAGATACGAGCAAGCGCCAACCTGGCCGCCACTAAAATGTCAGAGTGCGTGCTCGGGCAGTCCAAAC
GGGTTGACTTTTGTGGCAAGGGCTATCACTTGATGTCCTTCCCCCAATCCGCCCCACATGGAGTGGTCTT
TCTCCACGTCACTTATGTCCCTGCTCAAGAGAAGAACTTTACGACAGCTCCAGCAATCTGTCACGATGGC
AAAGCGCACTTTCCCAGGGAAGGCGTTTTCGTCAGTAATGGCACGCATTGGTTTGTGACCCAAAGGAATT
TCTATGAACCCCAAATCATAACCACTGACAATACATTTGTCTCAGGCAACTGTGATGTGGTCATTGGGAT
CGTGAACAACACGGTATATGATCCCCTGCAACCCGAGTTGGATAGCTTCAAAGAGGAATTGGATAAATAC
TTTAAGAATCATACTTCACCCGATGTTGATCTCGGGGACATATCAGGAATAAATGCAAGTGTCGTCAACA
TTCAGAAAGAGATTGATCGCCTTAATGAGGTCGCCAAGAACTTGAATGAATCTTTGATCGACTTGCAAGA
ACTGGGCAAATACGAACAATATATTAAATGGC
Features (pLannotate 1.2.2; 21 found; start..end, strand, type, name):
    202..790     +  misc_feature   WPRE: woodchuck hepatitis virus posttranscriptional regulatory element
    843..964     -  polyA_signal   SV40 poly(A) signal: SV40 polyadenylation signal
    987..1056    -  CDS            large T antigen (fragment): large T antigen from SV40 (simian virus 40)
   1079..1125    +  terminator     T7 terminator: transcription terminator for bacteriophage T7 RNA polymerase
   1155..1291    +  terminator     rrnG terminator: transcription terminator from the E. coli ribosomal RNA rrnG operon (Albrechtsen et al., 1991)
   1336..1407    +  misc_feature   3' β-globin insulator: insulator downstream of the human β-globin locus (Farrell et al., 2002)
   1452..1648    +  promoter       SV40 promoter: SV40 early promoter
   1662..2453    +  CDS            neo: KKA2_KLEPN - Also known as kan, nptII. Experimental evidence at protein level: Swiss-Prot protein existence level 1. Resistance to kanamycin, neomycin, paromomycin, ribostamycin, butirosin and gentamicin B. From Klebsiella pneumoniae.
   2467..2691    +  polyA_signal   bGH poly(A) signal: bovine growth hormone polyadenylation signal
   2887..3475    -  rep_origin     ori: high-copy-number ColE1/pMB1/pBR322/pUC origin of replication
   3647..3711    -  CDS            bla(M) (fragment): β-lactamase lacking the signal sequence; bla(M); allows cytosolic expression of β-lactamase
   4221..5081    +  CDS            AmpR: β-lactamase; bla; confers resistance to ampicillin, carbenicillin, and related antibiotics
   5094..5230    +  terminator     rrnG terminator: transcription terminator from the E. coli ribosomal RNA rrnG operon (Albrechtsen et al., 1991)
   5382..5453    +  misc_feature   5' β-globin insulator: insulator upstream of the human β-globin locus (Farrell et al., 2002)
   5458..5504    -  terminator     T7 terminator: transcription terminator for bacteriophage T7 RNA polymerase
   5522..5570    -  polyA_signal   poly(A) signal: synthetic polyadenylation signal
   5651..5954    +  enhancer       CMV enhancer: human cytomegalovirus immediate early enhancer
   6027..6044    -  promoter       CMV promoter (fragment): human cytomegalovirus (CMV) immediate early promoter
   6107..6158    +  promoter       CMVd2 promoter: truncated human cytomegalovirus (CMV) immediate early promoter that yields moderately reduced expression relative to the full-length promoter
   6292..6767    +  intron         β-globin intron: internally truncated intron from human β-globin
   6826..128     +  CDS            S (across the origin): SPIKE_SARS2 - Experimental evidence at protein level: Swiss-Prot protein existence level 1. [Spike glycoprotein]: May down-regulate host tetherin (BST2) by lysosomal degradation, thereby counteracting its antiviral activity. From Severe acute respiratory syndrome coronavirus 2 (2019-nCoV) (SARS-CoV-2).
