>Addgene plasmid #212475 | pTwist-SARS-CoV-2 Spike-deltaC18 Q498R (CGA) Sequencing Result | analyzer sequence | sequence record 433333
AGCGAGGTATGTAGGCGGTGCTACAGAGTTCTTGAAGTGGTGGCCTAACTACGGCTACACTAGAAGAACA
GTATTTGGTATCTGCGCTCTGCTGAAGCCAGTTACCTTCGGAAAAAGAGTTGGTAGCTCTTGATCCGGCA
AACAAACCACCGCTGGTAGCGGTGGTTTTTTTGTTTGCAAGCAGCAGATTACGCGCAGAAAAAAAGGATC
TCAAGAAGATCCTTTGATCTTTTCTACGGGGTCTGACGCTCAGTGGAACGAAAACTCACGTTAAGGGATT
TTGGTCATGAGATTATCAAAAAGGATCTTCACCTAGATCCTTTTAAATTAAAAATGAAGTTTTAAATCAA
TCTAAAGTATATATGAGTAAACTTGGTCTGACAGTTACCAATGCTTAATCAGTGAGGCACCTATCTCAGC
GATCTGTCTATTTCGTTCATCCATAGTTGCATTTAAATTTCCGAACTCTCCAAGGCCCTCGTCGGAAAAT
CTTCAAACCTTTCGTCCGATCCATCTTGCAGGCTACCTCTCGAACGAACTATCGCAAGTCTCTTGGCCGG
CCTTGCGCCTTGGCTATTGCTTGGCAGCGCCTATCGCCAGGTATTACTCCAATCCCGAATATCCGAGATC
GGGATCACCCGAGAGAAGTTCAACCTACATCCTCAATCCCGATCTATCCGAGATCCGAGGAATATCGAAA
TCGGGGCGCGCCTGGTGTACCGAGAACGATCCTCTCAGTGCGAGTCTCGACGATCCATATCGTTGCTTGG
CAGTCAGCCAGTCGGAATCCAGCTTGGGACCCAGGAAGTCCAATCGTCAGATATTGTACTCAAGCCTGGT
CACGGCAGCGTACCGATCTGTTTAAACCTAGATATTGATAGTCTGATCGGTCAACGTATAATCGAGTCCT
AGCTTTTGCAAACATCTATCAAGAGACAGGATCAGCAGGAGGCTTTCGCATGAGTATTCAACATTTCCGT
GTCGCCCTTATTCCCTTTTTTGCGGCATTTTGCCTTCCTGTTTTTGCTCACCCAGAAACGCTGGTGAAAG
TAAAAGATGCTGAAGATCAGTTGGGTGCGCGAGTGGGTTACATCGAACTGGATCTCAACAGCGGTAAGAT
CCTTGAGAGTTTTCGCCCCGAAGAACGCTTTCCAATGATGAGCACTTTTAAAGTTCTGCTATGTGGCGCG
GTATTATCCCGTATTGACGCCGGGCAAGAGCAACTCGGTCGCCGCATACACTATTCTCAGAATGACTTGG
TTGAGTATTCACCAGTCACAGAAAAGCATCTTACGGATGGCATGACAGTAAGAGAATTATGCAGTGCTGC
CATAACCATGAGTGATAACACTGCGGCCAACTTACTTCTGACAACGATTGGAGGACCGAAGGAGCTAACC
GCTTTTTTGCACAACATGGGGGATCATGTAACTCGCCTTGATCGTTGGGAACCGGAGCTGAATGAAGCCA
TACCAAACGACGAGCGTGACACCACGATGCCTGTAGCAATGGCAACAACCTTGCGTAAACTATTAACTGG
CGAACTACTTACTCTAGCTTCCCGGCAACAGTTGATAGACTGGATGGAGGCGGATAAAGTTGCAGGACCA
CTTCTGCGCTCGGCCCTTCCGGCTGGCTGGTTTATTGCTGATAAATCTGGAGCCGGTGAGCGTGGGTCTC
GCGGTATCATTGCAGCACTGGGGCCAGATGGTAAGCCCTCCCGTATCGTAGTTATCTACACGACGGGGAG
TCAGGCAACTATGGATGAACGAAATAGACAGATCGCTGAGATAGGTGCCTCACTGATTAAGCATTGGTAA
CCGATTCTAGGTGCATTGGCGCAGAAAAAAATGCCTGATGCGACGCTGCGCGTCTTATACTCCCACATAT
GCCAGATTCAGCAACGGATACGGCTTCCCCAACTTGCCCACTTCCATACGTGTCCTCCTTACCAGAAATT
TATCCTTAAGGTCGTCAGCTATCCTGCAGGCGATCTCTCGATTTCGATCAAGACATTCCTTTAATGGTCT
TTTCTGGACACCACTAGGGGTCAGAAGTAGTTCATCAAACTTTCTTCCCTCCCTAATCTCATTGGTTACC
TTGGGCTATCGAAACTTAATTAAGCGATCTGCATCTCAATTAGTCAGCAACCATAGTCCCGCCCCTAACT
CCGCCCATCCCGCCCCTAACTCCGCCCAGTTCCGCCCATTCTCCGCCCCATCGCTGACTAATTTTTTTTA
TTTATGCAGAGGCCGAGGCCGCCTCGGCCTCTGAGCTATTCCAGAAGTAGTGAGGAGGCTTTTTTGGAGG
CCTAGGCTTTTGCAAAGGAGGTAGCCAACATGATTGAACAAGATGGATTGCACGCAGGTTCTCCCGCCGC
TTGGGTGGAGAGGCTATTCGGCTATGACTGGGCACAACAGACAATCGGCTGCTCTGATGCCGCCGTGTTC
CGGCTGTCAGCGCAGGGGCGCCCGGTTCTTTTTGTCAAGACCGACCTGTCCGGTGCCCTGAATGAACTCC
AGGACGAGGCAGCGCGGCTATCGTGGCTGGCCACGACGGGCGTTCCTTGCGCAGCTGTGCTCGACGTTGT
CACTGAAGCGGGAAGGGACTGGCTGCTATTGGGCGAAGTGCCGGGGCAGGATCTCCTGTCATCTCACCTT
GCTCCTGCCGAGAAAGTATCCATCATGGCTGATGCAATGCGGCGGCTGCATACGCTTGATCCGGCTACCT
GCCCATTCGACCACCAAGCGAAACATCGCATCGAGCGAGCACGTACTCGGATGGAAGCCGGTCTTGTCGA
TCAGGATGATCTGGACGAAGAGCATCAGGGGCTCGCGCCAGCCGAACTGTTCGCCAGGCTCAAGGCGCGG
ATGCCCGACGGCGAGGATCTCGTCGTGACCCACGGCGATGCCTGCTTGCCGAATATCATGGTGGAAAATG
GCCGCTTTTCTGGATTCATCGACTGTGGCCGGCTGGGTGTGGCGGACCGCTATCAGGACATAGCGTTGGC
TACCCGTGATATTGCTGAAGAGCTTGGCGGCGAATGGGCTGACCGCTTCCTCGTGCTTTACGGTATCGCC
GCTCCCGATTCGCAGCGCATCGCCTTCTATCGCCTTCTTGACGAGTTCTTCTAGTATGTAAGCCCTGTGC
CTTCTAGTTGCCAGCCATCTGTTGTTTGCCCCTCCCCCGTGCCTTCCTTGACCCTGGAAGGTGCCACTCC
CACTGTCCTTTCCTAATAAAATGAGGAAATTGCATCGCATTGTCTGAGTAGGTGTCATTCTATTCTGGGG
GGTGGGGTGGGGCAGGACAGCAAGGGGGAGGATTGGGAAGACAATAGCAGGCATGCTGGGGATGCGGTGG
GCTCTATGGTTAATTAACCAGTCAAGTCAGCTACTTGGCGAGATCGACTTGTCTGGGTTTCGACTACGCT
CAGAATTGCGTCAGTCAAGTTCGATCTGGTCCTTGCTATTGCACCCGTTCTCCGATTACGAGTTTCATTT
AAATCATGTGAGCAAAAGGCCAGCAAAAGGCCAGGAACCGTAAAAAGGCCGCGTTGCTGGCGTTTTTCCA
TAGGCTCCGCCCCCCTGACGAGCATCACAAAAATCGACGCTCAAGTCAGAGGTGGCGAAACCCGACAGGA
CTATAAAGATACCAGGCGTTTCCCCCTGGAAGCTCCCTCGTGCGCTCTCCTGTTCCGACCCTGCCGCTTA
CCGGATACCTGTCCGCCTTTCTCCCTTCGGGAAGCGTGGCGCTTTCTCATAGCTCACGCTGTAGGTATCT
CAGTTCGGTGTAGGTCGTTCGCTCCAAGCTGGGCTGTGTGCACGAACCCCCCGTTCAGCCCGACCGCTGC
GCCTTATCCGGTAACTATCGTCTTGAGTCCAACCCGGTAAGACACGACTTATCGCCACTGGCAGCAGCCA
CTGGTAACAGGATTAGCAG
Features (pLannotate 1.2.2; 8 found; start..end, strand, type, name):
    386..450     -  CDS            bla(M) (fragment): β-lactamase lacking the signal sequence; bla(M); allows cytosolic expression of β-lactamase
    960..1820    +  CDS            AmpR: β-lactamase; bla; confers resistance to ampicillin, carbenicillin, and related antibiotics
   1833..1969    +  terminator     rrnG terminator: transcription terminator from the E. coli ribosomal RNA rrnG operon (Albrechtsen et al., 1991)
   2014..2085    +  misc_feature   3' β-globin insulator: insulator downstream of the human β-globin locus (Farrell et al., 2002)
   2130..2326    +  promoter       SV40 promoter: SV40 early promoter
   2340..3131    +  CDS            neo: KKA2_KLEPN - Also known as kan, nptII. Experimental evidence at protein level: Swiss-Prot protein existence level 1. Resistance to kanamycin, neomycin, paromomycin, ribostamycin, butirosin and gentamicin B. From Klebsiella pneumoniae.
   3145..3369    +  polyA_signal   bGH poly(A) signal: bovine growth hormone polyadenylation signal
   3565..214     -  rep_origin     ori (across the origin): high-copy-number ColE1/pMB1/pBR322/pUC origin of replication
