[The description below was written by a language model from this plasmid's Addgene catalogue record and pLannotate feature annotations shown in this document.]
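Description:
pTwist-SARS-CoV-2 Spike-deltaC18 Q498R (CGA) is a mammalian expression plasmid built on the commercial pTwist-CMV-BetaGlobin-WPRE-Neo backbone and intended to supply a mutant SARS-CoV-2 spike glycoprotein for pseudovirus production. It is maintained in E. coli as a high-copy plasmid through a ColE1/pUC-type origin and selected with ampicillin via the β-lactamase gene. A separate SV40 early promoter–neo–bGH poly(A) cassette provides neomycin-class (G418) selection in mammalian cells.

The payload is the spike coding sequence carrying the Q498R substitution. The "(CGA)" in the name presumably denotes the arginine codon used, and "deltaC18" indicates a spike lacking its C-terminal 18 residues, a truncation commonly used to improve incorporation of spike into pseudotyped particles, though the record does not explain either label. In the 10,462 nt full-sequence annotation the spike ORF sits downstream of a CMV enhancer, CMV promoter elements and a truncated human β-globin intron, and is followed by a WPRE and an SV40 polyadenylation signal, elements that together promote splicing, transcript stability and high expression. The catalogue lists the promoter as CAG, whereas both the backbone name and the detected features point to a CMV enhancer/promoter with a β-globin intron, so this discrepancy is unresolved. Bacterial rrnG and T7 terminators and short β-globin insulator elements flank the cassettes to isolate them from read-through transcription.

A second, 3,939 nt sequencing record covers only backbone elements (origin, AmpR, neo cassette) and contains no spike insert, so it does not represent the complete construct. The associated work concerns viral escape from vaccine-induced humoral immunity, consistent with use in pseudovirus neutralisation assays.
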