Addgene plasmid #212475: pTwist-SARS-CoV-2 Spike-deltaC18 Q498R (CGA)
Purpose: Encodes SARS-CoV-2 spike Q498R for pseudovirus production
Depositing lab: Alejandro Balazs. Depositing organization: Massachusetts General Hospital. Publication: Ongoing evolution of SARS-CoV-2 drives escape from mRNA vaccine-induced humoral immunity. Roederer AL, Cao Y, Denis KS, Sheehan ML, Li CJ, Lam EC, Gregory DJ, Poznansky MC, Iafrate AJ, Canaday DH, Gravenstein S, Garcia-Beltran WF, Balazs AB. medRxiv [Preprint]. 2024 Mar 7:2024.03.05.24303815. doi: 10.1101/2024.03.05.24303815. PubMed 38496628.
Backbone
  Vector backbone: pTwist-CMV-BetaGlobin-WPRE-Neo
  Backbone manufacturer: Twist
  Vector type: Mammalian Expression
Growth in bacteria
  Bacterial resistance: Ampicillin, 100 μg/mL
  Growth temperature: 37°C
  Growth strain: NEB Stable
  Copy number: High Copy
Gene/Insert
  Gene/Insert name: SARS-CoV-2 Spike Q498R
  Species: Severe acute respiratory syndrome coronavirus 2
  Mutation: Q498R
  Entrez Gene: S (a.k.a. GU280_gp02, spike glycoprotein)
  Promoter: CAG
  Cloning method: Ligation Independent Cloning
Terms and licenses: Academic/Nonprofit Terms; Industry Terms: Not Available to Industry
Depositor comments: Please visit https://www.medrxiv.org/content/10.1101/2024.03.05.24303815v1 for medRxiv preprint.
How to cite: pTwist-SARS-CoV-2 Spike-deltaC18 Q498R (CGA) was a gift from Alejandro Balazs (Addgene plasmid # 212475 ; http://n2t.net/addgene:212475 ; RRID:Addgene_212475)
